Addgene plasmid #140187: pEU3-NII-GLICNot-C-His
Purpose: (Empty Backbone) Used for producing recombinant proteins by wheat germ-based cell-free translation, contains T7 promoter, and NotI restriction site
Depositing lab: Tamás Mészáros. Depositing organization: Semmelweis University. Publication: A novel family of expression vectors with multiple affinity tags for wheat germ cell-free protein expression. Nagy SK, Kallai BM, Andras J, Meszaros T. BMC Biotechnol. 2020 Mar 14;20(1):17. doi: 10.1186/s12896-020-00610-5. PubMed 32169064.
Backbone
  Vector backbone: pEU3-NII-GLICNot-C-His
  Backbone size (bp): 4456
  Vector type: expression vector for a cell-free system
  Promoter: T7
  Tag / fusion protein: GST (N terminal on insert); 6xHis (C terminal on insert)
Growth in bacteria
  Bacterial resistance: Ampicillin, 100 μg/mL
  Growth temperature: 37°C
  Growth strain: DH5alpha
  Copy number: High Copy
Gene/Insert
  Cloning method: Ligation Independent Cloning
  Sequencing primers: 5′ CACTATAGGGTACACGGAATTCGC; 3′ TATAGGAAGGCCGGATAAGACG
Terms and licenses: Academic/Nonprofit Terms; Industry Terms: Not Available to Industry
How to cite: pEU3-NII-GLICNot-C-His was a gift from Tamás Mészáros (Addgene plasmid # 140187 ; http://n2t.net/addgene:140187 ; RRID:Addgene_140187)
