[The description below was written by a language model from this plasmid's Addgene catalogue record and pLannotate feature annotations shown in this document.]
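Description:
pEU3-NII-GLICNot-C-His is an empty backbone of about 4.5 kb designed for producing recombinant proteins by wheat germ-based cell-free translation. It is propagated in E. coli as a high-copy plasmid through a ColE1/pUC-type origin and selected with ampicillin via the β-lactamase gene. The annotation also picks up short remnants of pBR322-derived sequence (fragments of rop, bom and the tetracycline resistance gene) and a lac promoter/operator region with a lacI fragment. These appear to be backbone leftovers rather than functional parts of the expression unit.

The expression cassette is driven by a T7 promoter, which allows in vitro transcription of mRNA with T7 RNA polymerase for subsequent translation in wheat germ extract. Because the sequence record is circular, the promoter annotated near its end lies just upstream of the Schistosoma japonicum glutathione S-transferase coding sequence at its start. GST therefore serves as the N-terminal fusion partner, and a short annotated tag fragment downstream of it corresponds to the 6xHis tag recorded as the C-terminal fusion. An insert placed between them thus carries two affinity handles for purification or detection. Genes are introduced by ligation independent cloning, and the record notes a NotI restriction site, though its exact role and position are not given in the feature table. Downstream of the cloning region lie tobacco mosaic virus-like 3′UTR pseudoknot and tRNA-like structure elements, which presumably act as a 3′ untranslated region for the uncapped, non-polyadenylated transcript. An apaH fragment between the tag and these elements has no stated function. The plasmid belongs to a family of wheat germ vectors with multiple affinity tags.
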