Features (pLannotate 1.2.2; 17 found; start..end, strand, type, name):
      7..660     +  CDS            GST26_SCHJA: Experimental evidence at protein level: Swiss-Prot protein existence level 1. GST isoenzymes appear to play a central role in the parasite detoxification system. Other functions are also suspected including a role in increasing the solubility of haematin in the parasite gut. From Schistosoma japonicum (Blood fluke).
    714..731     +  CDS            capTEV™ (fragment): composite tag for in vivo biotinylation, TEV protease cleavage, and 6xHis tagging
    855..1103    -  CDS            apaH (fragment): APAH_ECOLI - Experimental evidence at protein level: Swiss-Prot protein existence level 1. Hydrolyzes diadenosine 5',5'''-P1,P4-tetraphosphate to yield ADP. From Escherichia coli (strain K12).
   1180..1210    +  ncRNA          TMV UPD-PK3: Accession: RF01072 - Pseudoknot of upstream pseudoknot domain (UPD) of the 3'UTR
   1212..1278    +  ncRNA          TLS-PK2: Accession: RF01077 - Pseudoknot of tRNA-like structure
   1336..1359    -  promoter       URA3 promoter (fragment): S. cerevisiae URA3
   1419..1435    -  protein_bind   lac operator: The lac repressor binds to the lac operator to inhibit transcription in E. coli. This inhibition can be relieved by adding lactose or isopropyl-β-D-thiogalactopyranoside (IPTG). lac repressor encoded by lacI
   1443..1473    -  promoter       lac promoter: promoter for the E. coli lac operon
   1488..1509    -  protein_bind   CAP binding site: CAP binding activates transcription in the presence of cAMP. E. coli catabolite activator protein
   1522..1614    -  CDS            lacI (fragment): lac repressor; lacI; The lac repressor binds to the lac operator to inhibit transcription in E. coli. This inhibition can be relieved by adding lactose or isopropyl-β-D-thiogalactopyranoside (IPTG).
   1797..2385    -  rep_origin     ori: high-copy-number ColE1/pMB1/pBR322/pUC origin of replication
   2556..3416    -  CDS            AmpR: β-lactamase; bla; confers resistance to ampicillin, carbenicillin, and related antibiotics
   3417..3520    -  promoter       AmpR promoter: bla
   3615..3650    +  CDS            rop (fragment): Rop protein, which maintains plasmids at low copy number; rop
   3752..3800    +  misc_feature   bom (fragment): basis of mobility region from pBR322
   3801..4080    -  CDS            TcR (fragment): tetracycline efflux protein; tet; confers resistance to tetracycline
   4308..4326    +  promoter       T7 promoter: promoter for bacteriophage T7 RNA polymerase
>Addgene plasmid #140187 | pEU3-NII-GLICNot-C-His | addgene full sequence | sequence record 300453 | Addgene NGS Result
ACTAGTATGTCCCCTATACTAGGTTATTGGAAAATTAAGGGCCTTGTGCAACCCACTCGACTTCTTTTGG
AATATCTTGAAGAAAAATATGAAGAGCATTTGTATGAGCGCGATGAAGGTGATAAATGGCGAAACAAAAA
GTTTGAATTGGGTTTGGAGTTTCCCAATCTTCCTTATTATATTGATGGTGATGTTAAATTAACACAGTCT
ATGGCCATCATACGTTATATAGCTGACAAGCACAACATGTTGGGTGGTTGTCCAAAAGAGCGTGCAGAGA
TTTCAATGCTTGAAGGAGCGGTTTTGGATATTAGATACGGTGTTTCGAGAATTGCATATAGTAAAGACTT
TGAAACTCTCAAAGTTGATTTTCTTAGCAAGCTACCTGAAATGCTGAAAATGTTCGAAGATCGTTTATGT
CATAAAACATATTTAAATGGTGATCATGTAACCCATCCTGACTTCATGTTGTATGACGCTCTTGATGTTG
TTTTATACATGGACCCAATGTGCCTGGATGCGTTCCCAAAATTAGTTTGTTTTAAAAAACGTATTGAAGC
TATCCCACAAATTGATAAGTACTTGAAATCCAGCAAGTATATAGCATGGCCTTTGCAGGGCTGGCAAGCC
ACGTTTGGTGGTGGCGACCATCCTCCAAAATCGGATGAGAACCTGTACTTCCAATCCAATATTGGAAGTG
GATAACGGATCCCCATCATCATCATCATCATTGACCCGGGTGGGTTATAATTACCTCAGGTCGACGTCCC
ATGGTTTTGTATAGAATTTACGGCTAGCGCCGGATGCGACGCCGGTCGCGTCTTATCCGGCCTTCCTATA
TCAGGCTGTGTTTAAGACGCCGCCGCTTCGCCCAAATCCTTATGCCGGTTCGACGACTGGACAAAATACT
GTTTATCTTCCCAGCGCAGGCAGGTTAATGTACCACCCCAGCAGCAGCCGGTATCCAGCGCGTATATACC
TTCCGGCGTACCTTTGCCCTCCAGCGATGCCCAGTGACCAAAGGCGATGCTGTATTCTTCAGCGACAGGG
CCAGGAATCGCAAACCACGGTTTCAGTGGGGCAGGGGCCTCTTCCGGCGATTCTTACTAGCTAGTATGCA
TAGGTGCTGAAATATAAAGTTTGTGTTTCTAAAACACACGTGGTACGTACGATAACGTACAGTGTTTTTC
CCTCCACTTAAATCGAAGGGTAGTGTCTTGGAGCGCGCGGAGTAAACATATATGGTTCATATATGTCCGT
AGGCACGTAAAAAAAGCGAGGGATTCGAATTCCCCCGGAACCCCCGGTTGGGGCCCACGCCTCGATCGAG
CAAAAAAAAAAAAGAAAAAAAAAAAAAAAAAAAGCTTTCCCGCGGCCAGCTTGGCGTAATCATGGTCATA
GCTGTTTCCTGTGTGAAATTGTTATCCGCTCACAATTCCACACAACATACGAGCCGGAAGCATAAAGTGT
AAAGCCTGGGGTGCCTAATGAGTGAGCTAACTCACATTAATTGCGTTGCGCTCACTGCCCGCTTTCCAGT
CGGGAAACCTGTCGTGCCAGCTGCATTAATGAATCGGCCAACGCGCGGGGAGAGGCGGTTTGCGTATTGG
GCGCTCTTCCGCTTCCTCGCTCACTGACTCGCTGCGCTCGGTCGCTCGGCTGCGGCGAGCGGTATCAGCT
CACTCAAAGGCGGTAATACGGTTATCCACAGAATCAGGGGATAACGCAGGAAAGAACATGTGAGCAAAAG
GCCAGCAAAAGGCCAGGAACCGTAAAAAGGCCGCGTTGCTGGCGTTTTTCCATAGGCTCCGCCCCCCTGA
CGAGCATCACAAAAATCGACGCTCAAGTCAGAGGTGGCGAAACCCGACAGGACTATAAAGATACCAGGCG
TTTCCCCCTGGAAGCTCCCTCGTGCGCTCTCCTGTTCCGACCCTGCCGCTTACCGGATACCTGTCCGCCT
TTCTCCCTTCGGGAAGCGTGGCGCTTTCTCATAGCTCACGCTGTAGGTATCTCAGTTCGGTGTAGGTCGT
TCGCTCCAAGCTGGGCTGTGTGCACGAACCCCCCGTTCAGCCCGACCGCTGCGCCTTATCCGGTAACTAT
CGTCTTGAGTCCAACCCGGTAAGACACGACTTATCGCCACTGGCAGCAGCCACTGGTAACAGGATTAGCA
GAGCGAGGTATGTAGGCGGTGCTACAGAGTTCTTGAAGTGGTGGCCTAACTACGGCTACACTAGAAGAAC
AGTATTTGGTATCTGCGCTCTGCTGAAGCCAGTTACCTTCGGAAAAAGAGTTGGTAGCTCTTGATCCGGC
AAACAAACCACCGCTGGTAGCGGTGGTTTTTTTGTTTGCAAGCAGCAGATTACGCGCAGAAAAAAAGGAT
CTCAAGAAGATCCTTTGATCTTTTCTACGGGGTCTGACGCTCAGTGGAACGAAAACTCACGTTAAGGGAT
TTTGGTCATGAGATTATCAAAAAGGATCTTCACCTAGATCCTTTTAAATTAAAAATGAAGTTTTAAATCA
ATCTAAAGTATATATGAGTAAACTTGGTCTGACAGTTACCAATGCTTAATCAGTGAGGCACCTATCTCAG
CGATCTGTCTATTTCGTTCATCCATAGTTGCCTGACTCCCCGTCGTGTAGATAACTACGATACGGGAGGG
CTTACCACCTGGCCCCAGTGCTGCAATGATACCGCGAGACCCACGCTCACCGGCTCCAGATTTATCAGCA
ATAAACCAGCCAGCCGGAAGGGCCGAGCGCAGAAGTGGTCCTGCAACTTTATCCGCCTCCATCCAGTCTA
TTAATTGTTGCCGGGAAGCTAGAGTAAGTAGTTCGCCAGTTAATAGTTTGCGCAACGTTGTTGCCATTGC
TACAGGCATCGTGGTGTCACGCTCGTCGTTTGGTATGGCTTCATTCAGCTCCGGTTCCCAACGATCAAGG
CGAGTTACATGATCCCCCATGTTGTGCAAAAAAGCGGTTAGCTCCTTCGGTCCTCCGATCGTTGTCAGAA
GTAAGTTGGCCGCAGTGTTATCACTCATGGTTATGGCAGCACTGCATAATTCTCTTACTGTCATGCCATC
CGTAAGATGCTTTTCTGTGACTGGTGAGTACTCAACCAAGTCATTCTGAGAATAGTGTATGCGGCCGCCG
AGTTGCTCTTGCCCGGCGTCAATACGGGATAATACCGCGCCACATAGCAGAACTTTAAAAGTGCTCATCA
TTGGAAAACGTTCTTCGGGGCGAAAACTCTCAAGGATCTTACCGCTGTTGAGATCCAGTTCGATGTAACC
CACTCGTGCACCCAACTGATCTTCAGCATCTTTTACTTTCACCAGCGTTTCTGGGTGAGCAAAAACAGGA
AGGCAAAATGCCGCAAAAAAGGGAATAAGGGCGACACGGAAATGTTGAATACTCATACTCTTCCTTTTTC
AATGTTATGAAGCATTTATCAGGGTTATTGTCTCATGAGCGGATACATATTTGAATGTATTTAGAAAAAT
AAACAAATAGGGGTTCCGCGCACATTTCCCCGAAAAGTGCCACCTGACGTCTAAGAAACCATTATTATCA
TGACATTAACCTATAAAAATAGGCGTATCACGAGGCCCTTTCGTCTCGCGCGTTTCGGTGATGACGGTGA
AAACCTCTGACACATGCAGCTCCCGGAGACGGTCACAGCTTGTCTGTAAGCGGATGCCGGGAGCAGACAA
GCCCGTCAGGGCGCGTCAGCGGGTGTTGGCGGGTGTCGGGGCTGGCTTAACTATGCGGCATCAGAGCAGA
TTGTACTGAGAGTGCACCATTCGACGCTCTCCCTTATGCGACTCCTGCATTAGGAAGCAGCCCAGTAGTA
GGTTGAGGCCGTTGAGCACCGCCGCCGCAAGGAATGGTGCATGCAAGGAGATGGCGCCCAACAGTCCCCC
GGCCACGGGGCCTGCCACCATACCCACGCCGAAACAAGCGCTCATGAGCCCGAAGTGGCGAGCCCGATCT
TCCCCATCGGTGATGTCGGCGATATAGGCGCCAGCAACCGCACCTGTGGCGCCGGTGATGCCGGCCACGA
TGCGTCCGGCGTAGAGGATCTGGCTAGCGATGACCCTGCTGATTGGTTCGCTGACCATTTCCGGGTGCGG
GACGGCGTTACCAGAAACTCAGAAGGTTCGTCCAACCAAACCGACTCTGGCGGCAGTTTACGAGAGAGAT
GATAGGGTCTGCTTCAGTAAGCCAGATGCTACACAATTAGGCTTGTACATACTGTCGTTAGAACGCGGCT
ACAATTAATACATAACCTTATGTATCATACACATACGTAATACGACTCACTATAGGGTACACGGAATTCG
CGTTTTTATTTTTAATTTTCTTTCAAATACTTCTAGCTAGAGTATTTTTACAACAATTACCAACAACAAC
AACAAACAACAACAACATTACATTTTACATTCTACAACTACAGAT
